Addgene plasmid #224856: pUBC(k)-AT5G65020.1-mKOk
Purpose: Plasmid for expression of AT5G65020.1 coding sequence tagged with mKOk in plants
Depositing lab: Rebecca Roston. Depositing organization: University of Nebraska at Lincoln. Publication: Lipid Metabolism and Contact Site Homologs Are Enriched at the Chloroplast Envelope-Thylakoid Interface. LaBrant EW, Smith CN, Torres-Gerena AD, Ishimwe J, Huang F, Tullis A, Litterer L, Modi B, Naldrett MJ, Altartouri B, Roston RL. bioRxiv 2025.06.20.660776; doi: https://doi.org/10.1101/2025.06.20.660776.
Backbone
  Vector backbone: pUBC(k)-DEST-mKOk
  Vector type: Plant Expression
Growth in bacteria
  Bacterial resistance: Spectinomycin, 50 μg/mL
  Growth temperature: 37°C
  Growth strain: DH5alpha
  Copy number: High Copy
Gene/Insert
  Gene/Insert name: AT5G65020.1
  Species: A. thaliana (mustard weed)
  Entrez Gene: ANNAT2 (a.k.a. AT5G65020, ANNEXIN, ANNEXIN A2, AtANN2, MXK3.27, MXK3_27, annexin 2)
  Cloning method: Gateway Cloning
Terms and licenses: Academic/Nonprofit Terms; Industry Terms: Not Available to Industry
Depositor comments: Please visit https://doi.org/10.1101/2025.06.20.660776 for bioRxiv preprint.
How to cite: pUBC(k)-AT5G65020.1-mKOk was a gift from Rebecca Roston (Addgene plasmid # 224856 ; http://n2t.net/addgene:224856 ; RRID:Addgene_224856)
