[The description below was written by a language model from this plasmid's Addgene catalogue record and pLannotate feature annotations shown in this document.]
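Description:
pUBC(k)-AT5G65020.1-mKOk is a plant expression plasmid built as an Agrobacterium-type binary T-DNA vector of about 11.8 kb, made by Gateway recombination of the Arabidopsis thaliana AT5G65020.1 coding sequence into the pUBC(k)-DEST-mKOk destination backbone. Outside the T-DNA borders, the backbone carries a high-copy ColE1/pUC-type origin with a bom site for propagation in E. coli. It also carries the pVS1 origin with its RepA replication and StaA stability genes, which support maintenance in Agrobacterium. Bacterial selection is by spectinomycin through an aadA (SmR) gene. Remnants of lac, lacZα and pUC multiple cloning site elements, together with SP6 and T7 promoters, are carry-overs from the parental vector.

Between the nopaline-type right and left border repeats lies the payload. The ANN2/ANNAT2 (annexin 2) open reading frame is flanked by attB1 and attB2 sites and followed downstream by mKOκ, a constitutively fluorescent orange protein, then by a CaMV polyadenylation signal. This layout indicates a C-terminal mKOκ fusion to the annexin. The promoter driving the fusion is not annotated in the feature table or stated in the record. There is an unannotated stretch upstream of attB1, and the "UBC" backbone name may hint at a ubiquitin-type promoter, but this cannot be confirmed from the fields given. The T-DNA also carries a NOS promoter–nptII–NOS terminator cassette, which provides kanamycin selection of transformed plant tissue.

The construct is intended for expressing fluorescently tagged annexin 2 in plants, so it lends itself to imaging the protein's subcellular localisation. The associated study concerns proteins at the chloroplast envelope–thylakoid interface.
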