Features (pLannotate 1.2.2; 31 found; start..end, strand, type, name):
    669..693     +  protein_bind   attB1: mutant version of attB; recombination site for the Gateway® BP reaction BP Clonase™
    699..1649    +  CDS            ANN2: ANXD2_ARATH - Also known as ANNAT2. Experimental evidence at protein level: Swiss-Prot protein existence level 1. May mediate regulated, targeted secretion of Golgi-derived vesicles during seedling development. From Arabidopsis thaliana (Mouse-ear cress).
   1651..1675    -  protein_bind   attB2: mutant version of attB; recombination site for the Gateway® BP reaction BP Clonase™
   1728..2381    +  CDS            mKO&kappa;: mKO&kappa; is a basic (constitutively fluorescent) orange fluorescent protein published in 2008, derived from Verrillofungia concinna. It has low acid sensitivity.
   2456..2615    +  polyA_signal   CaMV poly(A) signal (fragment): cauliflower mosaic virus polyadenylation signal
   2616..2635    +  misc_feature   MCS (fragment): pUC18/19 multiple cloning site
   2656..2674    -  promoter       SP6 promoter: promoter for bacteriophage SP6 RNA polymerase
   2743..2761    -  promoter       T7 promoter: promoter for bacteriophage T7 RNA polymerase
   2764..2921    +  CDS            lacZα (fragment): LacZα fragment of β-galactosidase; lacZ fragment
   2942..3125    +  promoter       NOS promoter: nopaline synthase promoter NOS promoter
   3126..3947    +  CDS            KanR: fusion between an N-terminal peptide of nopaline synthase and Tn5 aminoglycoside phosphotransferase; nos-nptII; confers resistance to kanamycin
   3968..4126    +  CDS            ble (fragment): BLE_KLEPN - Experimental evidence at protein level: Swiss-Prot protein existence level 1. Binding protein with a strong affinity to the bleomycin family of antibiotics. Binds to CL990; an antimitotic-antibiotic compound. From Klebsiella pneumoniae.
   4123..4548    +  CDS            nos (fragment): DHNO_AGRT7 - Protein inferred from homology: Swiss-Prot protein existence level 3. From Agrobacterium tumefaciens (strain T37).
   4572..4824    +  terminator     NOS terminator: nopaline synthase terminator and poly(A) signal
   4917..4941    -  misc_feature   LB T-DNA repeat: left border repeat from nopaline C58 T-DNA
   5200..5223    +  promoter       Pc promoter (fragment): intI1 (promoter lies within the coding sequence); class 1 integron promoter
   5399..5455    +  CDS            GmR (fragment): gentamycin acetyltransferase; aacC1; confers resistance to gentamycin
   5466..6253    +  CDS            SmR (fragment): aminoglycoside adenylyltransferase (Murphy, 1985); aadA; confers resistance to spectinomycin and streptomycin
   6499..7087    +  rep_origin     ori: high-copy-number ColE1/pMB1/pBR322/pUC origin of replication
   7273..7413    -  misc_feature   bom: basis of mobility region from pBR322
   7515..7554    -  CDS            rop (fragment): Rop protein, which maintains plasmids at low copy number; rop
   7757..7951    -  rep_origin     pVS1 oriV: origin of replication for the Pseudomonas plasmid pVS1 (Heeb et al., 2000)
   8017..9090    -  CDS            pVS1 RepA: replication protein from the Pseudomonas plasmid pVS1 (Heeb et al., 2000)
   9519..10148   -  CDS            pVS1 StaA: stability protein from the Pseudomonas plasmid pVS1 (Heeb et al., 2000)
  10708..11109   -  CDS            Y4CG_SINFN (fragment): Protein inferred from homology: Swiss-Prot protein existence level 3. From Sinorhizobium fredii (strain NBRC 101917 / NGR234).
  11479..11503   -  misc_feature   RB T-DNA repeat: right border repeat from nopaline C58 T-DNA
  11567..11655   +  CDS            lacI (fragment): lac repressor; lacI; The lac repressor binds to the lac operator to inhibit transcription in E. coli. This inhibition can be relieved by adding lactose or isopropyl-β-D-thiogalactopyranoside (IPTG).
  11668..11689   +  protein_bind   CAP binding site: CAP binding activates transcription in the presence of cAMP. E. coli catabolite activator protein
  11704..11734   +  promoter       lac promoter: promoter for the E. coli lac operon
  11738..11760   +  protein_bind   lac operator (fragment): The lac repressor binds to the lac operator to inhibit transcription in E. coli. This inhibition can be relieved by adding lactose or isopropyl-β-D-thiogalactopyranoside (IPTG). lac repressor encoded by lacI
  11791..6       +  misc_feature   MCS (fragment) (across the origin): pUC18/19 multiple cloning site
>Addgene plasmid #224856 | pUBC(k)-AT5G65020.1-mKOk | addgene full sequence | sequence record 447332 | Addgene NGS Result
TACCCGACGAGTCAGTAATAAACGGCGTCAAAGTGGTTGCAGCCGGCACACACGAGTCGTGTTTATCAAC
TCAAAGCACAAATACTTTTCCTCAACCTAAAAATAAGGCAATTAGCCAAAAACAACTTTGCGTGTAAACA
ACGCTCAATACACGTGTCATTTTATTATTAGCTATTGCTTCACCGCCTTAGCTTTCTCGTGACCTAGTCG
TCCTCGTCTTTTCTTCTTCTTCTTCTATAAAACAATACCCAAAGAGCTCTTCTTCTTCACAATTCAGATT
TCAATTTCTCAAAATCTTAAAAACTTTCTCTCAATTCTCTCTACCGTGATCAAGGTAAATTTCTGTGTTC
CTTATTCTCTCAAAATCTTCGATTTTGTTTTCGTTCGATCCCAATTTCGTATATGTTCTTTGGTTTAGAT
TCTGTTAATCTTAGATCGAAGACGATTTTCTGGGTTTGATCGTTAGATATCATCTTAATTCTCGATTAGG
GTTTCATAGATATCATCCGATTTGTTCAAATAATTTGAGTTTTGTCGAATAATTACTCTTCGATTTGTGA
TTTCTATCTAGATCTGGTGTTAGTTTCTAGTTTGTGCGATCGAATTTGTAGATTAATCTGAGTTTTTCTG
ATTAACACTCGAGTGCGGGATCCTCTAGAGGGCCCATCACAAGTTTGTACAAAAAAGCAGGCTTCACCAT
GGCGTCTCTCAAAGTCCCAAGCAATGTTCCTCTTCCCGAAGATGACGCCGAGCAACTCCACAAGGCTTTT
TCAGGATGGGGTACCAACGAGAAGCTGATCATATCAATACTAGCTCACAGGAACGCAGCACAACGCAGCT
TGATCCGCAGCGTTTATGCAGCTACCTACAATGAGGATCTTCTCAAAGCATTAGACAAAGAGCTTTCTAG
CGACTTTGAGAGAGCTGTGATGTTGTGGACTCTTGATCCACCAGAGAGAGATGCTTATTTGGCTAAAGAA
TCCACCAAGATGTTCACCAAGAACAATTGGGTTCTTGTTGAAATCGCTTGCACAAGGCCTGCTCTTGAGC
TTATCAAGGTCAAGCAAGCTTACCAAGCTCGATACAAGAAATCAATCGAGGAAGATGTCGCGCAACACAC
ATCTGGTGACCTTCGTAAGCTCTTGCTTCCTCTTGTGAGCACTTTCAGGTATGAAGGAGATGATGTGAAC
ATGATGCTTGCAAGATCTGAAGCTAAGATACTTCACGAGAAGGTCTCAGAGAAATCTTACAGTGACGATG
ACTTCATCAGAATCTTGACAACAAGAAGCAAAGCACAGCTCGGTGCAACACTCAACCACTACAACAACGA
GTATGGAAACGCCATTAACAAGAACTTGAAGGAAGAGTCGGACGACAATGACTACATGAAACTACTAAGA
GCTGTAATCACATGTTTGACATACCCTGAGAAGCATTTTGAGAAGGTTCTTCGTCTATCAATCAACAAAA
TGGGAACAGACGAATGGGGACTAACCCGAGTCGTGACTACACGAACTGAAGTTGACATGGAACGCATCAA
AGAGGAATATCAGCGAAGAAACAGCATTCCTTTGGACCGTGCTATCGCCAAAGACACTTCTGGTGACTAT
GAGGACATGCTTGTTGCTCTTCTCGGACATGGCGATGCTCACCCAGCTTTCTTGTACAAAGTGGTGATGG
GACGTCCGCGGAGATCTACGCGTGTCGACTCGAGATATCCAACTAGTATGGTGAGCGTTATCAAGCCTGA
GATGAAGATGAGGTACTACATGGACGGAAGCGTGAACGGACACGAGTTCACTATTGAAGGCGAAGGTACT
GGAAGGCCTTACGAGGGACATCAAGAGATGACTCTCAGAGTGACCATGGCTGAAGGTGGACCTATGCCTT
TCGCTTTCGATCTCGTGTCTCACGTGTTCTGCTACGGACACAGAGTGTTCACTAAGTACCCTGAAGAGAT
CCCGGACTACTTCAAGCAAGCTTTCCCTGAGGGACTCTCTTGGGAGAGATCTTTGGAATTCGAGGACGGT
GGATCCGCTTCTGTGTCTGCTCATATCTCTCTCAGGGGCAACACCTTCTACCACAAGAGCAAGTTTACCG
GGGTGAACTTCCCTGCTGATGGACCGATCATGCAGAACCAGTCTGTTGATTGGGAGCCGTCTACTGAGAA
GATCACCGCTTCTGATGGTGTGCTCAAGGGTGATGTGACCATGTACCTTAAGCTCGAAGGTGGTGGAAAC
CACAAGTGCCAGTTCAAGACTACCTACAAGGCCGCCAAAGAAATCCTCGAGATGCCTGGTGATCACTACA
TCGGACATAGGCTCGTGAGAAAGACCGAGGGAAACATCACTGAGCAGGTTGAGGATGCTGTGGCTCATTC
TCAATTGTTATAAGCGGCCATGCTAGAGTCCGCAAAAATCACCAGTCTCTCTCTACAAATCTATCTCTCT
CTATTTTTCTCCAGAATAATGTGTGAGTAGTTCCCAGATAAGGGAATTAGGGTTCTTATAGGGTTTCGCT
CATGTGTTGAGCATATAAGAAACCCTTAGTATGTATTTGTATTTGTAAAATACTTCTATCAATAAAATTT
CTAATTCCTAAAACCAAAATCCAGTGACCTGCAGGCATGCAAGCTAGCTTACTAGTGATGCATATTCTAT
AGTGTCACCTAAATCTGCGGCCGCACTAGTGATATCCCGCGGCCATGGCGGCCGGGAGCATGCGACGTCG
GGCCCAATTCGCCCTATAGTGAGTCGTATTACAATTCACTGGCCGTCGTTTTACAACGTCGTGACTGGGA
AAACCCTGGCGTTACCCAACTTAATCGCCTTGCAGCACATCCCCCTTTCGCCAGCTGGCGTAATAGCGAA
GAGGCCCGCACCGATCGCCCTTCCCAACAGTTGCGCAGCCTGAATGGCGAATGGAAATTGTAAGCGTTAA
TGGGTTTCTGGAGTTTAATGAGCTAAGCACATACGTCAGAAACCATTATTGCGCGTTCAAAAGTCGCCTA
AGGTCACTATCAGCTAGCAAATATTTCTTGTCAAAAATGCTCCACTGACGTTCCATAAATTCCCCTCGGT
ATCCAATTAGAGTCTCATATTCACTCTCAATCCAAATAATCTGCAATGGCAATTACCTTATCCGCAACTT
CTTTACCTATTTCCGCCCGGATCCGGGCAGGTTCTCCGGCCGCTTGGGTGGAGAGGCTATTCGGCTATGA
CTGGGCACAACAGACAATCGGCTGCTCTGATGCCGCCGTGTTCCGGCTGTCAGCGCAGGGGCGCCCGGTT
CTTTTTGTCAAGACCGACCTGTCCGGTGCCCTGAATGAACTGCAGGACGAGGCAGCGCGGCTATCGTGGC
TGGCCACGACGGGCGTTCCTTGCGCAGCTGTGCTCGACGTTGTCACTGAAGCGGGAAGGGACTGGCTGCT
ATTGGGCGAAGTGCCGGGGCAGGATCTCCTGTCATCTCACCTTGCTCCTGCCGAGAAAGTATCCATCATG
GCTGATGCAATGCGGCGGCTGCATACGCTTGATCCGGCTACCTGCCCATTCGACCACCAAGCGAAACATC
GCATCGAGCGAGCACGTACTCGGATGGAAGCCGGTCTTGTCGATCAGGATGATCTGGACGAAGAGCATCA
GGGGCTCGCGCCAGCCGAACTGTTCGCCAGGCTCAAGGCGCGCATGCCCGACGGCGAGGATCTCGTCGTG
ACCCATGGCGATGCCTGCTTGCCGAATATCATGGTGGAAAATGGCCGCTTTTCTGGATTCATCGACTGTG
GCCGGCTGGGTGTGGCGGACCGCTATCAGGACATAGCGTTGGCTACCCGTGATATTGCTGAAGAGCTTGG
CGGCGAATGGGCTGACCGCTTCCTCGTGCTTTACGGTATCGCCGCTCCCGATTCGCAGCGCATCGCCTTC
TATCGCCTTCTTGACGAGTTCTTCTGAGCGGGACTCTGGGGTTCGAAATGACCGACCAAGCGACGCCCAA
CCTGCCATCACGAGATTTCGATTCCACCGCCGCCTTCTATGAAAGGTTGGGCTTCGGAATCGTTTTCCGG
GACGCCGGCTGGATGATCCTCCAGCGCGGGGATCTCATGCTGGAGTTCTTCGCCCACCCCGATCCAACAC
TTACGTTTGCAACGTCCAAGAGCAAATAGACCACGAACGCCGGAAGGTTGCCGCAGCGTGTGGATTGCGT
CTCAATTCTCTCTTGCAGGAATGCAATGATGAATATGATACTGACTATGAAACTTTGAGGGAATACTGCC
TAGCACCGTCACCTCATAACGTGCATCATGCATGCCCTGACAACATGGAACATCGCTATTTTTCTGAAGA
ATTATGCTCGTTGGAGGATGTCGCGGCAATTGCAGCTATTGCCAAAATCGAAATACCCCTCACGCATGCA
TTCATCAATATTATTCATGCGGGGAAAGGCAAGATTAATCCAACTGGCAAATCATCCAGCGTGATTGGTA
ACTTCAGTTCCAGCGACTTGATTCGTTTTGGTGCTACCCACGTTTTCAATAAGGACGAGATGGTGGAGTA
AAGAAGGAGTGCGTCGAAGCAGATCGTTCAAACATTTGGCAATAAAGTTTCTTAAGATTGAATCCTGTTG
CCGGTCTTGCGATGATTATCATATAATTTCTGTTGAATTACGTTAAGCATGTAATAATTAACATGTAATG
CATGACGTTATTTATGAGATGGGTTTTTATGATTAGAGTCCCGCAATTATACATTTAATACGCGATAGAA
AACAAAATATAGCGCGCAAACTAGGATAAATTATCGCGCGCGGTGTCATCTATGTTACTAGATCGACCGG
CATGCAAGCTGATAATTCAATTCGGCGTTAATTCAGTACATTAAAAACGTCCGCAATGTGTTATTAAGTT
GTCTAAGCGTCAATTTGTTTACACCACAATATATCCTGCCACCAGCCAGCCAACAGCTCCCCGACCGGCA
GCTCGGCACAAAATCACCACTCGATACAGGCAGCCCATCAGTCCGGGACGGCGTCAGCGGGAGAGCCGTT
GTAAGGCGGCAGACTTTGCTCATGTTACCGATGCTATTCGGAAGAACGGCAACTAAGCTGCCGGGTTTGA
AACACGGATGATCTCGCGGAGGGTAGCATGTTGATTGTAACGATGACAGAGCGTTGCTGCCTGTGATCAA
TTCGGGCACGAACCCAGTGGACATAAGCCTGTTCGGTTCGTAAGCTGTAATGCAAGTAGCGTATGCGCTC
ACGCAACTGGTCCAGAACCTTGACCGAACGCAGCGGTGGTAACGGCGCAGTGGCGGTTTTCATGGCTTGT
TATGACTGTTTTTTTGGGGTACAGTCTATGCCTCGGGCATCCAAGCAGCAAGCGCGTTACGCCGTGGGTC
GATGTTTGATGTTATGGAGCAGCAACGATGTTACGCAGCAGGGCAGTCGCCCTAAAACAAAGTTAAACAT
CATGGGGGAAGCGGTGATCGCCGAAGTATCGACTCAACTATCAGAGGTAGTTGGCGTCATCGAGCGCCAT
CTCGAACCGACGTTGCTGGCCGTACATTTGTACGGCTCCGCAGTGGATGGCGGCCTGAAGCCACACAGTG
ATATTGATTTGCTGGTTACGGTGACCGTAAGGCTTGATGAAACAACGCGGCGAGCTTTGATCAACGACCT
TTTGGAAACTTCGGCTTCCCCTGGAGAGAGCGAGATTCTCCGCGCTGTAGAAGTCACCATTGTTGTGCAC
GACGACATCATTCCGTGGCGTTATCCAGCTAAGCGCGAACTGCAATTTGGAGAATGGCAGCGCAATGACA
TTCTTGCAGGTATCTTCGAGCCAGCCACGATCGACATTGATCTGGCTATCTTGCTGACAAAAGCAAGAGA
ACATAGCGTTGCCTTGGTAGGTCCAGCGGCGGAGGAACTCTTTGATCCGGTTCCTGAACAGGATCTATTT
GAGGCGCTAAATGAAACCTTAACGCTATGGAACTCGCCGCCCGACTGGGCTGGCGATGAGCGAAATGTAG
TGCTTACGTTGTCCCGCATTTGGTACAGCGCAGTAACCGGCAAAATCGCGCCGAAGGATGTCGCTGCCGA
CTGGGCAATGGAGCGCCTGCCGGCCCAGTATCAGCCCGTCATACTTGAAGCTAGACAGGCTTATCTTGGA
CAAGAAGAAGATCGCTTGGCCTCGCGCGCAGATCAGTTGGAAGAATTTGTCCACTACGTGAAAGGCGAGA
TCACCAAGGTAGTCGGCAAATAATGTCTAGCTAGAAATTCGTTCAAGCCGACGCCGCTTCGCGGCGCGGC
TTAACTCAAGCGTTAGATGCACTAAGCACATAATTGCTCACAGCCAAACTATCAGGTCAAGTCTGCTTTT
ATTATTTTTAAGCGTGCATAATAAGCCCTACACAAATTGGGAGATATATCATGCATGACCAAAATCCCTT
AACGTGAGTTTTCGTTCCACTGAGCGTCAGACCCCGTAGAAAAGATCAAAGGATCTTCTTGAGATCCTTT
TTTTCTGCGCGTAATCTGCTGCTTGCAAACAAAAAAACCACCGCTACCAGCGGTGGTTTGTTTGCCGGAT
CAAGAGCTACCAACTCTTTTTCCGAAGGTAACTGGCTTCAGCAGAGCGCAGATACCAAATACTGTCCTTC
TAGTGTAGCCGTAGTTAGGCCACCACTTCAAGAACTCTGTAGCACCGCCTACATACCTCGCTCTGCTAAT
CCTGTTACCAGTGGCTGCTGCCAGTGGCGATAAGTCGTGTCTTACCGGGTTGGACTCAAGACGATAGTTA
CCGGATAAGGCGCAGCGGTCGGGCTGAACGGGGGGTTCGTGCACACAGCCCAGCTTGGAGCGAACGACCT
ACACCGAACTGAGATACCTACAGCGTGAGCTATGAGAAAGCGCCACGCTTCCCGAAGGGAGAAAGGCGGA
CAGGTATCCGGTAAGCGGCAGGGTCGGAACAGGAGAGCGCACGAGGGAGCTTCCAGGGGGAAACGCCTGG
TATCTTTATAGTCCTGTCGGGTTTCGCCACCTCTGACTTGAGCGTCGATTTTTGTGATGCTCGTCAGGGG
GGCGGAGCCTATGGAAAAACGCCAGCAACGCGGCCTTTTTACGGTTCCTGGCCTTTTGCTGGCCTTTTGC
TCACATGTTCTTTCCTGCGTTATCCCCTGATTCTGTGGATAACCGTATTACCGCCTTTGAGTGAGCTGAT
ACCGCTCGCCGCAGCCGAACGACCGAGCGCAGCGAGTCAGTGAGCGAGGAAGCGGAAGAGCGCCTGATGC
GGTATTTTCTCCTTACGCATCTGTGCGGTATTTCACACCGCATATGGTGCACTCTCAGTACAATCTGCTC
TGATGCCGCATAGTTAAGCCAGTATACACTCCGCTATCGCTACGTGACTGGGTCATGGCTGCGCCCCGAC
ACCCGCCAACACCCGCTGACGCGCCCTGACGGGCTTGTCTGCTCCCGGCATCCGCTTACAGACAAGCTGT
GACCGTCTCCGGGAGCTGCATGTGTCAGAGGTTTTCACCGTCATCACCGAAACGCGCGAGGCAGGGTGCC
TTGATGTGGGCGCCGGCGGTCGAGTGGCGACGGCGCGGCTTGTCCGCGCCCTGGTAGATTGCCTGGCCGT
AGGCCAGCCATTTTTGAGCGGCCAGCGGCCGCGATAGGCCGACGCGAAGCGGCGGGGCGTAGGGAGCGCA
GCGACCGAAGGGTAGGCGCTTTTTGCAGCTCTTCGGCTGTGCGCTGGCCAGACAGTTATGCACAGGCCAG
GCGGGTTTTAAGAGTTTTAATAAGTTTTAAAGAGTTTTAGGCGGAAAAATCGCCTTTTTTCTCTTTTATA
TCAGTCACTTACATGTGTGACCGGTTCCCAATGTACGGCTTTGGGTTCCCAATGTACGGGTTCCGGTTCC
CAATGTACGGCTTTGGGTTCCCAATGTACGTGCTATCCACAGGAAAGAGACCTTTTCGACCTTTTTCCCC
TGCTAGGGCAATTTGCCCTAGCATCTGCTCCGTACATTAGGAACCGGCGGATGCTTCGCCCTCGATCAGG
TTGCGGTAGCGCATGACTAGGATCGGGCCAGCCTGCCCCGCCTCCTCCTTCAAATCGTACTCCGGCAGGT
CATTTGACCCGATCAGCTTGCGCACGGTGAAACAGAACTTCTTGAACTCTCCGGCGCTGCCACTGCGTTC
GTAGATCGTCTTGAACAACCATCTGGCTTCTGCCTTGCCTGCGGCGCGGCGTGCCAGGCGGTAGAGAAAA
CGGCCGATGCCGGGATCGATCAAAAAGTAATCGGGGTGAACCGTCAGCACGTCCGGGTTCTTGCCTTCTG
TGATCTCGCGGTACATCCAATCAGCTAGCTCGATCTCGATGTACTCCGGCCGCCCGGTTTCGCTCTTTAC
GATCTTGTAGCGGCTAATCAAGGCTTCACCCTCGGATACCGTCACCAGGCGGCCGTTCTTGGCCTTCTTC
GTACGCTGCATGGCAACGTGCGTGGTGTTTAACCGAATGCAGGTTTCTACCAGGTCGTCTTTCTGCTTTC
CGCCATCGGCTCGCCGGCAGAACTTGAGTACGTCCGCAACGTGTGGACGGAACACGCGGCCGGGCTTGTC
TCCCTTCCCTTCCCGGTATCGGTTCATGGATTCGGTTAGATGGGAAACCGCCATCAGTACCAGGTCGTAA
TCCCACACACTGGCCATGCCGGCCGGCCCTGCGGAAACCTCTACGTGCCCGTCTGGAAGCTCGTAGCGGA
TCACCTCGCCAGCTCGTCGGTCACGCTTCGACAGACGGAAAACGGCCACGTCCATGATGCTGCGACTATC
GCGGGTGCCCACGTCATAGAGCATCGGAACGAAAAAATCTGGTTGCTCGTCGCCCTTGGGCGGCTTCCTA
ATCGACGGCGCACCGGCTGCCGGCGGTTGCCGGGATTCTTTGCGGATTCGATCAGCGGCCGCTTGCCACG
ATTCACCGGGGCGTGCTTCTGCCTCGATGCGTTGCCGCTGGGCGGCCTGCGCGGCCTTCAACTTCTCCAC
CAGGTCATCACCCAGCGCCGCGCCGATTTGTACCGGGCCGGATGGTTTGCGACCGCTCACGCCGATTCCT
CGGGCTTGGGGGTTCCAGTGCCATTGCAGGGCCGGCAGACAACCCAGCCGCTTACGCCTGGCCAACCGCC
CGTTCCTCCACACATGGGGCATTCCACGGCGTCGGTGCCTGGTTGTTCTTGATTTTCCATGCCGCCTCCT
TTAGCCGCTAAAATTCATCTACTCATTTATTCATTTGCTCATTTACTCTGGTAGCTGCGCGATGTATTCA
GATAGCAGCTCGGTAATGGTCTTGCCTTGGCGTACCGCGTACATCTTCAGCTTGGTGTGATCCTCCGCCG
GCAACTGAAAGTTGACCCGCTTCATGGCTGGCGTGTCTGCCAGGCTGGCCAACGTTGCAGCCTTGCTGCT
GCGTGCGCTCGGACGGCCGGCACTTAGCGTGTTTGTGCTTTTGCTCATTTTCTCTTTACCTCATTAACTC
AAATGAGTTTTGATTTAATTTCAGCGGCCAGCGCCTGGACCTCGCGGGCAGCGTCGCCCTCGGGTTCTGA
TTCAAGAACGGTTGTGCCGGCGGCGGCAGTGCCTGGGTAGCTCACGCGCTGCGTGATACGGGACTCAAGA
ATGGGCAGCTCGTACCCGGCCAGCGCCTCGGCAACCTCACCGCCGATGCGCGTGCCTTTGATCGCCCGCG
ACACGACAAAGGCCGCTTGTAGCCTTCCATCCGTGACCTCAATGCGCTGCTTAACCAGCTCCACCAGGTC
GGCGGTGGCCCATATGTCGTAAGGGCTTGGCTGCACCGGAATCAGCACGAAGTCGGCTGCCTTGATCGCG
GACACAGCCAAGTCCGCCGCCTGGGGCGCTCCGTCGATCACTACGAAGTCGCGCCGGCCGATGGCCTTCA
CGTCGCGGTCAATCGTCGGGCGGTCGATGCCGACAACGGTTAGCGGTTGATCTTCCCGCACGGCCGCCCA
ATCGCGGGCACTGCCCTGGGGATCGGAATCGACTAACAGAACATCGGCCCCGGCGAGTTGCAGGGCGCGG
GCTAGATGGGTTGCGATGGTCGTCTTGCCTGACCCGCCTTTCTGGTTAAGTACAGCGATAACCTTCATGC
GTTCCCCTTGCGTATTTGTTTATTTACTCATCGCATCATATACGCAGCGACCGCATGACGCAAGCTGTTT
TACTCAAATACACATCACCTTTTTAGACGGCGGCGCTCGGTTTCTTCAGCGGCCAAGCTGGCCGGCCAGG
CCGCCAGCTTGGCATCAGACAAACCGGCCAGGATTTCATGCAGCCGCACGGTTGAGACGTGCGCGGGCGG
CTCGAACACGTACCCGGCCGCGATCATCTCCGCCTCGATCTCTTCGGTAATGAAAAACGGTTCGTCCTGG
CCGTCCTGGTGCGGTTTCATGCTTGTTCCTCTTGGCGTTCATTCTCGGCGGCCGCCAGGGCGTCGGCCTC
GGTCAATGCGTCCTCACGGAAGGCACCGCGCCGCCTGGCCTCGGTGGGCGTCACTTCCTCGCTGCGCTCA
AGTGCGCGGTACAGGGTCGAGCGATGCACGCCAAGCAGTGCAGCCGCCTCTTTCACGGTGCGGCCTTCCT
GGTCGATCAGCTCGCGGGCGTGCGCGATCTGTGCCGGGGTGAGGGTAGGGCGGGGGCCAAACTTCACGCC
TCGGGCCTTGGCGGCCTCGCGCCCGCTCCGGGTGCGGTCGATGATTAGGGAACGCTCGAACTCGGCAATG
CCGGCGAACACGGTCAACACCATGCGGCCGGCCGGCGTGGTGGTGTCGGCCCACGGCTCTGCCAGGCTAC
GCAGGCCCGCGCCGGCCTCCTGGATGCGCTCGGCAATGTCCAGTAGGTCGCGGGTGCTGCGGGCCAGGCG
GTCTAGCCTGGTCACTGTCACAACGTCGCCAGGGCGTAGGTGGTCAAGCATCCTGGCCAGCTCCGGGCGG
TCGCGCCTGGTGCCGGTGATCTTCTCGGAAAACAGCTTGGTGCAGCCGGCCGCGTGCAGTTCGGCCCGTT
GGTTGGTCAAGTCCTGGTCGTCGGTGCTGACGCGGGCATAGCCCAGCAGGCCAGCGGCGGCGCTCTTGTT
CATGGCGTAATGTCTCCGGTTCTAGTCGCAAGTATTCTACTTTATGCGACTAAAACACGCGACAAGAAAA
CGCCAGGAAAAGGGCAGGGCGGCAGCCTGTCGCGTAACTTAGGACTTGTGCGACATGTCGTTTTCAGAAG
ACGGCTGCACTGAACGTCAGAAGCCGACTGCACTATAGCAGCGGAGGGGTTGGATCAAAGTACTTTAAAG
TACTTTAAAGTACTTTAAAGTACTTTGATCCCGAGGGGAACCCTGTGGTTGGCATGCACATACAAATGGA
CGAACGGATAAACCTTTTCACGCCCTTTTAAATATCCGATTATTCTAATAAACGCTCTTTTCTCTTAGGT
TTACCCGCCAATATATCCTGTCAAACACTGATAGTTTAAACTGAAGGCGGGAAACGACAATCTGATCCAA
GCTCAAGCTGCTCTAGCCAATACGCAAACCGCCTCTCCCCGCGCGTTGGCCGATTCATTAATGCAGCTGG
CACGACAGGTTTCCCGACTGGAAAGCGGGCAGTGAGCGCAACGCAATTAATGTGAGTTAGCTCACTCATT
AGGCACCCCAGGCTTTACACTTTATGCTTCCGGCTCGTATGTTGTGTGGAATTGTGAGCGGATAACAATT
TCACACAGGAAACAGCTATGACATGATTACGAATTCGAGCTCGG
